>Addgene plasmid #225241 | pcDNA3.1-Cyto-iPASnFR-H-mScarlet3-3xFLAG | addgene full sequence | sequence record 445253 | Addgene NGS Result
GACGGATCGGGAGATCTCCCGATCCCCTATGGTGCACTCTCAGTACAATCTGCTCTGATGCCGCATAGTT
AAGCCAGTATCTGCTCCCTGCTTGTGTGTTGGAGGTCGCTGAGTAGTGCGCGAGCAAAATTTAAGCTACA
ACAAGGCAAGGCTTGACCGACAATTGCATGAAGAATCTGCTTAGGGTTAGGCGTTTTGCGCTGCTTCGCG
ATGTACGGGCCAGATATACGCGTTGACATTGATTATTGACTAGTTATTAATAGTAATCAATTACGGGGTC
ATTAGTTCATAGCCCATATATGGAGTTCCGCGTTACATAACTTACGGTAAATGGCCCGCCTGGCTGACCG
CCCAACGACCCCCGCCCATTGACGTCAATAATGACGTATGTTCCCATAGTAACGCCAATAGGGACTTTCC
ATTGACGTCAATGGGTGGAGTATTTACGGTAAACTGCCCACTTGGCAGTACATCAAGTGTATCATATGCC
AAGTACGCCCCCTATTGACGTCAATGACGGTAAATGGCCCGCCTGGCATTATGCCCAGTACATGACCTTA
TGGGACTTTCCTACTTGGCAGTACATCTACGTATTAGTCATCGCTATTACCATGGTGATGCGGTTTTGGC
AGTACATCAATGGGCGTGGATAGCGGTTTGACTCACGGGGATTTCCAAGTCTCCACCCCATTGACGTCAA
TGGGAGTTTGTTTTGGCACCAAAATCAACGGGACTTTCCAAAATGTCGTAACAACTCCGCCCCATTGACG
CAAATGGGCGGTAGGCGTGTACGGTGGGAGGTCTATATAAGCAGAGCTCTCTGGCTAACTAGAGAACCCA
CTGCTTACTGGCTTATCGAAATTAATACGACTCACTATAGGGAGACCCAAGCTGGCTAGCGTTTAAACTT
AAGCTTGCCACCATGAACACGTTGACGGTTTACAATTGGGGTGATTACATCGACCCTGCATTAATCCGTA
AGTTCGAGAAGCAAACGGGTATAAAGGTTATATATCAGACGTTTGACTCCAATGAAGCAATGATGGCAAA
GATTGCTCAAGGTGGAGCAACGTTCGACGTAGCAGTTCCATCTGAGTACGCGATCTCTAAGATGAAGGAA
GATGGATTGCTGATCCCCTTAGACCATTCAAAATTACCTAACCTCAAATACATTAATCCGCGCTTCTTAA
ATTTAAGCTTCGACCCCGGAAACAGATACTCTGTCCCCTACTTCTGGGGTACCGTGGGGATAGTTTACAA
TCCCGGCATGTTGGGTGGTAAGAAGATCACTTCTTGGAACGACTTGTGGGATCCAGACCTGCGCAATCAG
ATCCTGCTTGTTGACGGAGCTCGTGAGGTAATCGGAATGGGACTTAACTCACTCCACTATTCACTCAACG
ACACCAATAAAGAGCATCTCAAGAAGGCCAAAGAGAAGTTGGACAGACTCGTGCCAAATGTGAAAGCCAT
AGTCGGGGATGAAATCAAGATGTTGCTGGCGAATGAGGAAGCAGCGATAGGAGTTGTGTGGAGTGGGGAC
GCTGCGGAGATCATCGCCGAAAATGACAAGTTGGATTACGTGGTGCCCAAAGAGGGATCGAACTTGTGGT
TCGACAATATGGTGATTCCAAAGACCGCGAAGAATATTGAAGGAGCACATAAATTCATTAACTTCATGCT
GGACCCAAAGAATGCGGCGCAGAACGCCGAGTACGTTGGCTATTCAACCCCAAATAAGAAGGCTTTGGAT
TACATGCCTAAGGAAATCACAGAGTCTAAGAGGCACACGGTCTATATCACCGCCGACAAGCAGAAGAACG
GCATCAAGGCGAACTTCAAGATCCACCTTAACGTGGAGGACGGCAGCGTGCAGCTCGCCGACCACTACCA
GCAGAACACCCCCATCGGCGACGGCCCCGTGCTGCTGCCCGACAACCACTACCTGAGCTATCAGTCCGTG
CTGAGCAAAGACCCCAACGAGAAGCGCGATCACATGGTCCTGCTGGAGTTCGTGACCGCCACCGGGAACT
CTCTCGGCATGGACGAGCTGTACAAGGGCGGTACCGGAGGGAGCATGAGCAAGGGCGAGGAGCTGTTCAC
CGGGGTGGTGCCCATCCTGGTCGAGCTGGACGGCGACGTAAACGGCCACAAGTTCAGCGTGCGCGGCGAG
GGCGAGGGCGATGCCACCAACGGCAAGCTAACCCTGAAGTTCATCTGCACCACCGGCAAGCTGCCCGTGC
CCTGGCCCACCCTCGTGACCACCCTGAGCTACGGCGTGCAGTGCTTCGCCCGCTACCCCGACCACATGAA
GCAGCACGACTTCTTCAAGTCCGCCATGCCCGAAGGCTACGTCCAGGAGCGCACCATCAGCTTCAAGGAC
GACGGAACCTACAAGACCCGCGCCGAGGTGAAGTTAGAGGGCGACACCCTGGTGAACCGCATCGAGCTAA
AGGGCATCGACTTCAAGGAGGACGGCAACATCCTGGGGCACAAGCTGGAGTACAACTTTAACTATCATGA
CAAGCGGTTCTATCCCGATTTCGACTCAATCGGCAATTTAGAAGTTTACAAGAATCTTGGAAAGCGTATG
TTGGCTTACTACAATGAACTGTTCCTGCAATTTAAGATGCACCGCAATGCTGTGGGCCAGGACACGCAGG
AGCGTGAATTCGATAGCACCGAGGCAGTGATCAAGGAGTTCATGCGGTTCAAGGTGCACATGGAGGGCTC
CATGAACGGCCACGAGTTCGAGATCGAGGGCGAGGGCGAGGGCCGCCCCTACGAGGGCACCCAGACCGCC
AAGCTGAGGGTGACCAAGGGTGGCCCCCTGCCCTTCTCCTGGGACATCCTGTCCCCTCAGTTCATGTACG
GCTCCAGGGCCTTCACGAAGCACCCCGCCGACATCCCCGACTACTGGAAGCAGTCCTTCCCCGAGGGCTT
CAAGTGGGAGCGCGTGATGAACTTCGAGGACGGCGGCGCCGTGTCCGTGGCCCAGGACACCTCCCTGGAG
GACGGCACCCTGATCTACAAGGTGAAGCTCCGCGGCACCAACTTCCCTCCTGACGGCCCCGTAATGCAGA
AGAAGACAATGGGCTGGGAAGCATCCACCGAGCGGTTGTACCCCGAGGACGTCGTGCTGAAGGGCGACAT
TAAGATGGCCCTGCGCCTGAAGGACGGCGGCCGCTACCTGGCGGACTTCAAGACCACCTACAGGGCCAAG
AAGCCCGTGCAGATGCCCGGCGCCTTCAACATCGACCGCAAGTTGGACATCACATCCCACAACGAGGACT
ACACCGTGGTGGAACAGTACGAACGCTCCGTGGCCCGCCACTCCACCGGCGGCTCCGGTGGCTCCGACTA
CAAAGACCATGACGGTGATTATAAAGATCATGACATCGATTACAAGGATGACGATGACAAGTAATCTAGA
GGGCCCGTTTAAACCCGCTGATCAGCCTCGACTGTGCCTTCTAGTTGCCAGCCATCTGTTGTTTGCCCCT
CCCCCGTGCCTTCCTTGACCCTGGAAGGTGCCACTCCCACTGTCCTTTCCTAATAAAATGAGGAAATTGC
ATCGCATTGTCTGAGTAGGTGTCATTCTATTCTGGGGGGTGGGGTGGGGCAGGACAGCAAGGGGGAGGAT
TGGGAAGACAATAGCAGGCATGCTGGGGATGCGGTGGGCTCTATGGCTTCTGAGGCGGAAAGAACCAGCT
GGGGCTCTAGGGGGTATCCCC
[124 nt withheld, positions 3732-3855]
C
[91 nt withheld, positions 3857-3947]
A
[49 nt withheld, positions 3949-3997]
CCTTTGACGTTGGAGTCCACGTTCTTT
[37 nt withheld, positions 4025-4061]
ACCCTATCTCGGTCTATTCTTTTGATTTATAAGGGATTTTGCCGATTTCGGCCTATTGGTTAAAAAATGA
GCTGATTTAACAAAAATTTAACGCGAATTAATTCTGTGGAATGTGTGTCAGTTAGGGTGTGGAAAGTCCC
CAGGCTCCCCAGCAGGCAGAAGTATGCAAAGCATGCATCTCAATTAGTCAGCAACCAGGTGTGGAAAGTC
CCCAGGCTCCCCAGCAGGCAGAAGTATGCAAAGCATGCATCTCAATTAGTCAGCAACCATAGTCCCGCCC
CTAACTCCGCCCATCCCGCCCCTAACTCCGCCCAGTTCCGCCCATTCTCCGCCCCATGGCTGACTAATTT
TTTTTATTTATGCAGAGGCCGAGGCCGCCTCTGCCTCTGAGCTATTCCAGAAGTAGTGAGGAGGCTTTTT
TGGAGGCCTAGGCTTTTGCAAAAAGCTCCCGGGAGCTTATATATCCATTTTCGGATCTGATCAAGAGACA
GGATGAGGATCGTTTCGCATGATTGAACAAGATGGATTGCACGCAGGTTCTCCGGCCGCTTGGGTGGAGA
GGCTATTCGGCTATGACTGGGCACAACAGACAATCGGCTGCTCTGATGCCGCCGTGTTCCGGCTGTCAGC
GCAGGGGCGCCCGGTTCTTTTTGTCAAGACCGACCTGTCCGGTGCCCTGAATGAACTGCAGGACGAGGCA
GCGCGGCTATCGTGGCTGGCCACGACGGGCGTTCCTTGCGCAGCTGTGCTCGACGTTGTCACTGAAGCGG
GAAGGGACTGGCTGCTATTGGGCGAAGTGCCGGGGCAGGATCTCCTGTCATCTCACCTTGCTCCTGCCGA
GAAAGTATCCATCATGGCTGATGCAATGCGGCGGCTGCATACGCTTGATCCGGCTACCTGCCCATTCGAC
CACCAAGCGAAACATCGCATCGAGCGAGCACGTACTCGGATGGAAGCCGGTCTTGTCGATCAGGATGATC
TGGACGAAGAGCATCAGGGGCTCGCGCCAGCCGAACTGTTCGCCAGGCTCAAGGCGCGCATGCCCGACGG
CGAGGATCTCGTCGTGACCCATGGCGATGCCTGCTTGCCGAATATCATGGTGGAAAATGGCCGCTTTTCT
GGATTCATCGACTGTGGCCGGCTGGGTGTGGCGGACCGCTATCAGGACATAGCGTTGGCTACCCGTGATA
TTGCTGAAGAGCTTGGCGGCGAATGGGCTGACCGCTTCCTCGTGCTTTACGGTATCGCCGCTCCCGATTC
GCAGCGCATCGCCTTCTATCGCCTTCTTGACGAGTTCTTCTGAGCGGGACTCTGGGGTTCGAAATGACCG
ACCAAGCGACGCCCAACCTGCCATCACGAGATTTCGATTCCACCGCCGCCTTCTATGAAAGGTTGGGCTT
CGGAATCGTTTTCCGGGACGCCGGCTGGATGATCCTCCAGCGCGGGGATCTCATGCTGGAGTTCTTCGCC
CACCCCAACTTGTTTATTGCAGCTTATAATGGTTACAAATAAAGCAATAGCATCACAAATTTCACAAATA
AAGCATTTTTTTCACTGCATTCTAGTTGTGGTTTGTCCAAACTCATCAATGTATCTTATCATGTCTGTAT
ACCGTCGACCTCTAGCTAGAGCTTGGCGTAATCATGGTCATAGCTGTTTCCTGTGTGAAATTGTTATCCG
CTCACAATTCCACACAACATACGAGCCGGAAGCATAAAGTGTAAAGCCTGGGGTGCCTAATGAGTGAGCT
AACTCACATTAATTGCGTTGCGCTCACTGCCCGCTTTCCAGTCGGGAAACCTGTCGTGCCAGCTGCATTA
ATGAATCGGCCAACGCGCGGGGAGAGGCGGTTTGCGTATTGGGCGCTCTTCCGCTTCCTCGCTCACTGAC
TCGCTGCGCTCGGTCGTTCGGCTGCGGCGAGCGGTATCAGCTCACTCAAAGGCGGTAATACGGTTATCCA
CAGAATCAGGGGATAACGCAGGAAAGAACATGTGAGCAAAAGGCCAGCAAAAGGCCAGGAACCGTAAAAA
GGCCGCGTTGCTGGCGTTTTTCCATAGGCTCCGCCCCCCTGACGAGCATCACAAAAATCGACGCTCAAGT
CAGAGGTGGCGAAACCCGACAGGACTATAAAGATACCAGGCGTTTCCCCCTGGAAGCTCCCTCGTGCGCT
CTCCTGTTCCGACCCTGCCGCTTACCGGATACCTGTCCGCCTTTCTCCCTTCGGGAAGCGTGGCGCTTTC
TCATAGCTCACGCTGTAGGTATCTCAGTTCGGTGTAGGTCGTTCGCTCCAAGCTGGGCTGTGTGCACGAA
CCCCCCGTTCAGCCCGACCGCTGCGCCTTATCCGGTAACTATCGTCTTGAGTCCAACCCGGTAAGACACG
ACTTATCGCCACTGGCAGCAGCCACTGGTAACAGGATTAGCAGAGCGAGGTATGTAGGCGGTGCTACAGA
GTTCTTGAAGTGGTGGCCTAACTACGGCTACACTAGAAGAACAGTATTTGGTATCTGCGCTCTGCTGAAG
CCAGTTACCTTCGGAAAAAGAGTTGGTAGCTCTTGATCCGGCAAACAAACCACCGCTGGTAGCGGTGGTT
TTTTTGTTTGCAAGCAGCAGATTACGCGCAGAAAAAAAGGATCTCAAGAAGATCCTTTGATCTTTTCTAC
GGGGTCTGACGCTCAGTGGAACGAAAACTCACGTTAAGGGATTTTGGTCATGAGATTATCAAAAAGGATC
TTCACCTAGATCCTTTTAAATTAAAAATGAAGTTTTAAATCAATCTAAAGTATATATGAGTAAACTTGGT
CTGACAGTTACCAATGCTTAATCAGTGAGGCACCTATCTCAGCGATCTGTCTATTTCGTTCATCCATAGT
TGCCTGACTCCCCGTCGTGTAGATAACTACGATACGGGAGGGCTTACCATCTGGCCCCAGTGCTGCAATG
ATACCGCGAGACCCACGCTCACCGGCTCCAGATTTATCAGCAATAAACCAGCCAGCCGGAAGGGCCGAGC
GCAGAAGTGGTCCTGCAACTTTATCCGCCTCCATCCAGTCTATTAATTGTTGCCGGGAAGCTAGAGTAAG
TAGTTCGCCAGTTAATAGTTTGCGCAACGTTGTTGCCATTGCTACAGGCATCGTGGTGTCACGCTCGTCG
TTTGGTATGGCTTCATTCAGCTCCGGTTCCCAACGATCAAGGCGAGTTACATGATCCCCCATGTTGTGCA
AAAAAGCGGTTAGCTCCTTCGGTCCTCCGATCGTTGTCAGAAGTAAGTTGGCCGCAGTGTTATCACTCAT
GGTTATGGCAGCACTGCATAATTCTCTTACTGTCATGCCATCCGTAAGATGCTTTTCTGTGACTGGTGAG
TACTCAACCAAGTCATTCTGAGAATAGTGTATGCGGCGACCGAGTTGCTCTTGCCCGGCGTCAATACGGG
ATAATACCGCGCCACATAGCAGAACTTTAAAAGTGCTCATCATTGGAAAACGTTCTTCGGGGCGAAAACT
CTCAAGGATCTTACCGCTGTTGAGATCCAGTTCGATGTAACCCACTCGTGCACCCAACTGATCTTCAGCA
TCTTTTACTTTCACCAGCGTTTCTGGGTGAGCAAAAACAGGAAGGCAAAATGCCGCAAAAAAGGGAATAA
GGGCGACACGGAAATGTTGAATACTCATACTCTTCCTTTTTCAATATTATTGAAGCATTTATCAGGGTTA
TTGTCTCATGAGCGGATACATATTTGAATGTATTTAGAAAAATAAACAAATAGGGGTTCCGCGCACATTT
CCCCGAAAAGTGCCACCTGACGTC
Features (pLannotate 1.2.2; 23 found; start..end, strand, type, name):
     28..80      -  misc_feature   bom (fragment): basis of mobility region from pBR322
    235..614     +  enhancer       CMV enhancer: human cytomegalovirus immediate early enhancer
    615..818     +  promoter       CMV promoter: human cytomegalovirus (CMV) immediate early promoter
    814..847     +  LTR            5' LTR (truncated) (fragment): truncated 5' long terminal repeat (LTR) from HIV-1
    863..881     +  promoter       T7 promoter: promoter for bacteriophage T7 RNA polymerase
   1790..2506    +  CDS            cEGFP: cEGFP is a basic (constitutively fluorescent) green fluorescent protein published in 2008, derived from Aequorea victoria.
   2639..2662    +  CDS            PDGFRβ TM domain (fragment): transmembrane domain from platelet derived growth factor receptor beta
   2672..3339    +  CDS            mScarlet-2I (fragment): mScarlet-I derivative in which the N- and C-termini have been modified to reduce cytotoxicity (Valbuena et al., 2020) preserves the original mammalian codon optimization
   3356..3421    +  CDS            3xFLAG: three tandem FLAG® epitope tags, followed by an enterokinase cleavage site
   3462..3686    +  polyA_signal   bGH poly(A) signal: bovine growth hormone polyadenylation signal
   3690..3711    +  promoter       SV40 promoter (fragment): SV40 enhancer and early promoter
   3732..4160    +  rep_origin     f1 ori (sequence partly withheld): f1 bacteriophage origin of replication; arrow indicates direction of (+) strand synthesis
   4174..4503    +  promoter       SV40 promoter: SV40 enhancer and early promoter
   4570..5361    +  CDS            neo: KKA2_KLEPN - Also known as kan, nptII. Experimental evidence at protein level: Swiss-Prot protein existence level 1. Resistance to kanamycin, neomycin, paromomycin, ribostamycin, butirosin and gentamicin B. From Klebsiella pneumoniae.
   5385..5543    +  CDS            ble (fragment): BLE_KLEPN - Experimental evidence at protein level: Swiss-Prot protein existence level 1. Binding protein with a strong affinity to the bleomycin family of antibiotics. Binds to CL990; an antimitotic-antibiotic compound. From Klebsiella pneumoniae.
   5538..5659    +  polyA_signal   SV40 poly(A) signal: SV40 polyadenylation signal
   5732..5748    -  protein_bind   lac operator: The lac repressor binds to the lac operator to inhibit transcription in E. coli. This inhibition can be relieved by adding lactose or isopropyl-β-D-thiogalactopyranoside (IPTG). lac repressor encoded by lacI
   5756..5786    -  promoter       lac promoter: promoter for the E. coli lac operon
   5801..5822    -  protein_bind   CAP binding site: CAP binding activates transcription in the presence of cAMP. E. coli catabolite activator protein
   5835..5927    -  CDS            lacI (fragment): lac repressor; lacI; The lac repressor binds to the lac operator to inhibit transcription in E. coli. This inhibition can be relieved by adding lactose or isopropyl-β-D-thiogalactopyranoside (IPTG).
   6110..6698    -  rep_origin     ori: high-copy-number ColE1/pMB1/pBR322/pUC origin of replication
   6869..7729    -  CDS            AmpR: β-lactamase; bla; confers resistance to ampicillin, carbenicillin, and related antibiotics
   7730..7834    -  promoter       AmpR promoter: bla
