[The description below was written by a language model from this plasmid's Addgene catalogue record and pLannotate feature annotations shown in this document.]
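Description:
pcDNA3.1-Cyto-iPASnFR-H-mScarlet3-3xFLAG is a 7,865 nt mammalian expression plasmid built on the pcDNA3.1 backbone for producing the synthetic sensor iPASnFR-H in the cytosol of transfected cells. It is maintained in E. coli at high copy through a ColE1/pUC-type origin and selected with ampicillin via the β-lactamase gene and its native promoter. An f1 origin is also present. A separate SV40 early promoter–neo–SV40 poly(A) cassette can support G418 selection of mammalian cells carrying the plasmid.

The payload is transcribed from the human CMV immediate-early enhancer and promoter and terminated by the bovine growth hormone polyadenylation signal. A T7 promoter lies just upstream of the coding region. The associated publication concerns genetically encoded fluorescent sensors for polyamines. The annotation detects a GFP-derived segment (labelled cEGFP) within the open reading frame, presumably the sensor's fluorescent reporter. The roughly 900 nt between the T7 promoter and that segment is unannotated, and the record does not describe the ligand-binding portion. Downstream, the sensor is fused at its C terminus to the red fluorescent protein mScarlet3, which the automated tool matched to a related mScarlet variant, followed by a 3xFLAG epitope. The red partner can serve as a spectrally separate marker of expression, and the FLAG tag allows antibody detection.

Several short hits are automated fragment matches rather than functional elements described in the record. These include a small PDGFRβ transmembrane fragment between the two fluorescent proteins, a truncated HIV-1 LTR fragment and a partial ble sequence. The catalogue entry describes a cytosolic, not membrane-displayed, version of the sensor.
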