Addgene plasmid #225241: pcDNA3.1-Cyto-iPASnFR-H-mScarlet3-3xFLAG
Purpose: Mammalian expression of iPASnFR-H in the cytosol
Depositing lab: Loren Looger. Depositing organization: University of California, San Diego (UCSD). Publication: Genetically encoded fluorescent sensors for visualizing polyamine levels, uptake, and distribution. Tamura R, Chen J, De Jaeger M, Morris JF, Scott DA, Vangheluwe P, Looger LL. bioRxiv 2024.08.21.609037 10.1101/2024.08.21.609037.
Backbone
  Vector backbone: pcDNA3.1
  Vector type: Mammalian Expression
Growth in bacteria
  Bacterial resistance: Ampicillin, 100 μg/mL
  Growth temperature: 37°C
  Growth strain: DH5alpha
  Copy number: High Copy
Gene/Insert
  Gene/Insert name: iPASnFR-H
  Species: Synthetic
  Tag / fusion protein: mScarlet3 (C terminal on insert); 3xFLAG (C terminal on insert)
  Cloning method: Gibson Cloning
Terms and licenses: Academic/Nonprofit Terms; Industry Terms: Not Available to Industry
Depositor comments: Please visit https://doi.org/10.1101/2024.08.21.609037 for bioRxiv preprint.
How to cite: pcDNA3.1-Cyto-iPASnFR-H-mScarlet3-3xFLAG was a gift from Loren Looger (Addgene plasmid # 225241 ; http://n2t.net/addgene:225241 ; RRID:Addgene_225241)
